Addgene plasmid #121474: pTJK517
Purpose: CEN TRP1 CNA1
Depositing lab: Tami Kingsbury. Publication: Calcineurin Regulatory Subunit Calcium-Binding Domains Differentially Contribute to Calcineurin Signaling in Saccharomyces cerevisiae. Connolly S, Quasi-Woode D, Waldron L, Eberly C, Waters K, Muller EM, Kingsbury TJ. Genetics. 2018 Jul;209(3):801-813. doi: 10.1534/genetics.118.300911. Epub 2018 May 7. PubMed 29735720.
Backbone
  Vector backbone: pRS314
  Backbone size w/o insert (bp): 6362
  Vector type: Yeast CEN vector
  Selectable markers: TRP1
Growth in bacteria
  Bacterial resistance: Ampicillin, 100 μg/mL
  Growth temperature: 37°C
  Growth strain: DH5alpha
  Copy number: Unknown
Gene/Insert
  Gene/Insert name: CNA1 (alt names: CMP1; YLR433C)
  Species: S. cerevisiae (budding yeast)
  GenBank ID: NM_001182321
  Promoter: Endogenous genomic promoter region
  Cloning method: Restriction Enzyme; 5′ cloning site BamH1 (not destroyed); 3′ cloning site Xho1 (not destroyed)
  Sequencing primers: 5′ T7 promoter primer; 3′ T3 promoter primer
Terms and licenses: Academic/Nonprofit Terms; Industry Terms: Not Available to Industry
How to cite: pTJK517 was a gift from Tami Kingsbury (Addgene plasmid # 121474 ; http://n2t.net/addgene:121474 ; RRID:Addgene_121474)
