[The description below was written by a language model from this plasmid's Addgene catalogue record and pLannotate feature annotations shown in this document.]
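Description:
pTJK517 is a low-copy yeast centromeric shuttle plasmid built on the pRS314 backbone and carrying the Saccharomyces cerevisiae CNA1 gene (also called CMP1, YLR433C), which encodes a catalytic subunit of calcineurin, the calcium-dependent, calmodulin-stimulated protein phosphatase. In yeast it is maintained through a CEN6/ARS element, which gives stable segregation at roughly one or a few copies per cell, and it is selected through the TRP1 auxotrophic marker, expressed from its own promoter, in trp1 strains. In E. coli it replicates from a high-copy ColE1/pUC-type origin and is selected with ampicillin through the β-lactamase gene. An f1 origin is also present from the pBluescript-derived framework.

The insert is a genomic fragment cloned between the BamHI and XhoI sites of the polylinker, both of which are retained. It interrupts the lacZα region and is flanked by the T7 and T3 promoters, which serve as sequencing primer sites. The full sequence record is 7,710 nt. The annotation shows the complete CNA1 open reading frame, with expression driven by its endogenous genomic promoter region rather than a heterologous one. The fragment also brings along neighbouring chromosomal sequence. Partial TSR2 and the dubious YLR434 open reading frames lie upstream of CNA1, and a short IMD3 fragment lies downstream. These are consistent with native flanking DNA and are not intended payloads. No epitope tag or reporter is annotated.

The arrangement suits near-native expression of CNA1, for example for complementation or reconstitution of calcineurin function in yeast mutants. The associated publication studies calcineurin signalling and the contribution of the regulatory subunit's calcium-binding domains.
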