Features (pLannotate 1.2.2; 23 found; start..end, strand, type, name):
      1..1659    +  CDS            CNA1: PP2B1_YEAST - Also known as CMP1. Experimental evidence at protein level: Swiss-Prot protein existence level 1. Calcium-dependent, calmodulin-stimulated protein phosphatase. This subunit may have a role in the calmodulin activation of calcineurin. From Saccharomyces cerevisiae (strain ATCC 204508 / S288c) (Baker's yeast).
   1884..2018    -  CDS            IMD3 (fragment): IMDH3_YEAST - Experimental evidence at protein level: Swiss-Prot protein existence level 1. Catalyzes the conversion of inosine 5'-phosphate (IMP) to xanthosine 5'-phosphate (XMP), the first committed and rate-limiting step in the de novo synthesis of guanine nucleotides, and therefore plays an important role in the regulation of cell growth. From Saccharomyces cerevisiae (strain ATCC 204508 / S288c) (Baker's yeast).
   2020..2040    +  misc_feature   MCS (fragment): pBluescript multiple cloning site
   2052..2070    -  promoter       T3 promoter: promoter for bacteriophage T3 RNA polymerase
   2115..2131    -  protein_bind   lac operator: The lac repressor binds to the lac operator to inhibit transcription in E. coli. This inhibition can be relieved by adding lactose or isopropyl-β-D-thiogalactopyranoside (IPTG). lac repressor encoded by lacI
   2139..2169    -  promoter       lac promoter: promoter for the E. coli lac operon
   2184..2205    -  protein_bind   CAP binding site: CAP binding activates transcription in the presence of cAMP. E. coli catabolite activator protein
   2218..2310    -  CDS            lacI (fragment): lac repressor; lacI; The lac repressor binds to the lac operator to inhibit transcription in E. coli. This inhibition can be relieved by adding lactose or isopropyl-β-D-thiogalactopyranoside (IPTG).
   2493..3081    -  rep_origin     ori: high-copy-number ColE1/pMB1/pBR322/pUC origin of replication
   3252..4112    -  CDS            AmpR: β-lactamase; bla; confers resistance to ampicillin, carbenicillin, and related antibiotics
   4113..4217    -  promoter       AmpR promoter: bla
   4254..4757    +  misc_feature   CEN/ARS: S. cerevisiae CEN6 centromere fused to an autonomously replicating sequence
   4825..4860    +  CDS            rop (fragment): Rop protein, which maintains plasmids at low copy number; rop
   4962..5011    +  misc_feature   bom (fragment): basis of mobility region from pBR322
   5149..5296    +  promoter       TRP1 promoter: S. cerevisiae TRP1
   5297..5971    +  CDS            TRP1: phosphoribosylanthranilate isomerase, required for tryptophan biosynthesis; S. cerevisiae TRP1; yeast auxotrophic marker
   6022..6073    +  misc_feature   bom (fragment): basis of mobility region from pBR322
   6101..6529    -  rep_origin     f1 ori (sequence partly withheld): f1 bacteriophage origin of replication; arrow indicates direction of (+) strand synthesis
   6533..6690    -  CDS            lacZα (fragment): LacZα fragment of β-galactosidase; lacZ fragment
   6693..6711    +  promoter       T7 promoter: promoter for bacteriophage T7 RNA polymerase
   6720..6761    +  misc_feature   MCS (fragment): pBluescript multiple cloning site
   6759..7337    -  CDS            TSR2 (fragment): TSR2_YEAST - Experimental evidence at protein level: Swiss-Prot protein existence level 1. Required for 20S pre-rRNA processing. From Saccharomyces cerevisiae (strain ATCC 204508 / S288c) (Baker's yeast).
   7362..7691    +  CDS            YL434_YEAST (fragment): Protein uncertain: Swiss-Prot protein existence level 5. From Saccharomyces cerevisiae (strain ATCC 204508 / S288c) (Baker's yeast).
>Addgene plasmid #121474 | pTJK517 | addgene full sequence | sequence record 238889 | Addgene NGS Result
ATGTCGAAAGACTTGAATTCTTCACGCCTCAAAATCATTAAACCTAATGACTCTTACATAAAGGTTGACC
GGAAAAAAGATTTGACAAAATACGAATTAGAAAACGGTAAAGTAATTTCTACTAAGGACCGACCTATCGC
TTCTGTACCTGCCATAACAGGAAAGATACCAAGTGATGAGGAAGTATTCGACTCCAAGACGGGATTACCT
AATCATTCCTTTTTAAGAGAGCATTTCTTTCATGAGGGTCGACTTTCTAAGGAACAGGCCATAAAAATCT
TAAATATGTCAACTGTAGCATTGAGTAAAGAACCCAATCTACTAAAACTCAAAGCGCCAATTACTATATG
TGGTGATATTCACGGGCAGTATTATGATTTATTGAAACTGTTTGAAGTTGGCGGTGACCCCGCCGAAATC
GACTATTTATTCTTGGGGGATTATGTTGATAGAGGTGCATTCTCTTTTGAGTGTCTGATTTATTTGTACT
CCTTGAAGTTGAATAATTTAGGGAGATTTTGGATGCTAAGAGGTAACCATGAGTGTAAGCACTTGACCTC
TTATTTTACTTTTAAGAATGAGATGTTGCACAAATACGATATGGAAGTTTACGATGCTTGCTGCAGATCA
TTCAATGTCTTACCATTAGCAGCTTTAATGAACGGACAATATTTTTGTGTGCATGGTGGTATCTCTCCAG
AGTTAAAATCAGTAGAGGATGTTAATAAAATTAATAGATTTCGAGAAATCCCATCTCGTGGTCTCATGTG
TGACCTACTATGGGCCGATCCTGTCGAAAATTATGATGATGCAAGAGATGGTAGCGAATTTGATCAGAGC
GAGGATGAATTCGTACCTAACAGTTTGAGGGGTTGCTCTTTCGCCTTCACTTTTAAAGCATCATGCAAGT
TTTTGAAGGCAAATGGTTTGTTATCTATTATTAGAGCACACGAAGCACAGGATGCTGGGTACAGAATGTA
TAAAAACAATAAAGTAACAGGCTTCCCGAGCTTAATAACCATGTTCAGTGCGCCAAACTACCTGGACACA
TATCATAATAAAGCTGCTGTGTTAAAATATGAAGAAAACGTCATGAACATCAGGCAGTTTCACATGTCTC
CGCACCCTTACTGGTTGCCTGATTTTATGGATGTTTTCACCTGGTCACTACCTTTTGTTGGCGAAAAAGT
TACTAGCATGTTAGTGTCTATATTAAACATATGTAGTGAGCAGGAACTTGACCCAGAATCGGAACCCAAA
GCTGCGGAGGAGACTGTAAAGGCAAGAGCAAACGCAACTAAGGAGACCGGCACCCCATCTGATGAAAAGG
CGTCATCAGCGATATTAGAAGATGAAACCCGAAGAAAGGCTTTGAGAAATAAGATATTAGCTATTGCTAA
AGTTTCAAGAATGTTTTCGGTGCTAAGAGAAGAGAGCGAAAAAGTGGAATATTTGAAAACTATGAATGCC
GGTGTCTTACCTCGTGGTGCTCTAGCTCGTGGGACTGAAGGTTTGAATGAAACGCTAAGCACTTTTGAAA
AGGCTAGAAAGGAAGACCTTATTAATGAAAAATTACCACCATCTTTATCGGAGGTTGAACAAGAGAAGAT
TAAATACTACGAAAAAATATTAAAGGGAGCGGAGAAAAAGCCACAACTGTGATAAATCTCATTTTATTCT
TTTTTATTCCTATAAGATGCAACATCGAATTCTTGTGCTACTGTCACGATCCGCAAGAGATAATATGAAC
TAACAAAATACGAAGAAAATATAGATCATTTCCAGTCTATTTCTTGATTTCCATACTTAACTGCGAGCAG
AATAAATATAAACACATATTTTTTAGTTTTATTTTATTATTAATGAACCCTAGTTACCAATTAGTTATGT
AAACGCTTTTCGTAAGAATGTAAGTTATGAACACCACCTTCTAGTTGAGCAGAAGCGGTTCTAAATTCAA
ATCTAACTTTACCGCTTTGGACATTTTCCTTTAATAAAGTTAGGGACTTGTAACCAATGCTCGAGGGGGG
GCCCGGTACCAGCTTTTGTTCCCTTTAGTGAGGGTTAATTTCGAGCTTGGCGTAATCATGGTCATAGCTG
TTTCCTGTGTGAAATTGTTATCCGCTCACAATTCCACACAACATACGAGCCGGAAGCATAAAGTGTAAAG
CCTGGGGTGCCTAATGAGTGAGCTAACTCACATTAATTGCGTTGCGCTCACTGCCCGCTTTCCAGTCGGG
AAACCTGTCGTGCCAGCTGCATTAATGAATCGGCCAACGCGCGGGGAGAGGCGGTTTGCGTATTGGGCGC
TCTTCCGCTTCCTCGCTCACTGACTCGCTGCGCTCGGTCGTTCGGCTGCGGCGAGCGGTATCAGCTCACT
CAAAGGCGGTAATACGGTTATCCACAGAATCAGGGGATAACGCAGGAAAGAACATGTGAGCAAAAGGCCA
GCAAAAGGCCAGGAACCGTAAAAAGGCCGCGTTGCTGGCGTTTTTCCATAGGCTCCGCCCCCCTGACGAG
CATCACAAAAATCGACGCTCAAGTCAGAGGTGGCGAAACCCGACAGGACTATAAAGATACCAGGCGTTTC
CCCCTGGAAGCTCCCTCGTGCGCTCTCCTGTTCCGACCCTGCCGCTTACCGGATACCTGTCCGCCTTTCT
CCCTTCGGGAAGCGTGGCGCTTTCTCATAGCTCACGCTGTAGGTATCTCAGTTCGGTGTAGGTCGTTCGC
TCCAAGCTGGGCTGTGTGCACGAACCCCCCGTTCAGCCCGACCGCTGCGCCTTATCCGGTAACTATCGTC
TTGAGTCCAACCCGGTAAGACACGACTTATCGCCACTGGCAGCAGCCACTGGTAACAGGATTAGCAGAGC
GAGGTATGTAGGCGGTGCTACAGAGTTCTTGAAGTGGTGGCCTAACTACGGCTACACTAGAAGAACAGTA
TTTGGTATCTGCGCTCTGCTGAAGCCAGTTACCTTCGGAAAAAGAGTTGGTAGCTCTTGATCCGGCAAAC
AAACCACCGCTGGTAGCGGTGGTTTTTTTGTTTGCAAGCAGCAGATTACGCGCAGAAAAAAAGGATCTCA
AGAAGATCCTTTGATCTTTTCTACGGGGTCTGACGCTCAGTGGAACGAAAACTCACGTTAAGGGATTTTG
GTCATGAGATTATCAAAAAGGATCTTCACCTAGATCCTTTTAAATTAAAAATGAAGTTTTAAATCAATCT
AAAGTATATATGAGTAAACTTGGTCTGACAGTTACCAATGCTTAATCAGTGAGGCACCTATCTCAGCGAT
CTGTCTATTTCGTTCATCCATAGTTGCCTGACTCCCCGTCGTGTAGATAACTACGATACGGGAGGGCTTA
CCATCTGGCCCCAGTGCTGCAATGATACCGCGAGACCCACGCTCACCGGCTCCAGATTTATCAGCAATAA
ACCAGCCAGCCGGAAGGGCCGAGCGCAGAAGTGGTCCTGCAACTTTATCCGCCTCCATCCAGTCTATTAA
TTGTTGCCGGGAAGCTAGAGTAAGTAGTTCGCCAGTTAATAGTTTGCGCAACGTTGTTGCCATTGCTACA
GGCATCGTGGTGTCACGCTCGTCGTTTGGTATGGCTTCATTCAGCTCCGGTTCCCAACGATCAAGGCGAG
TTACATGATCCCCCATGTTGTGCAAAAAAGCGGTTAGCTCCTTCGGTCCTCCGATCGTTGTCAGAAGTAA
GTTGGCCGCAGTGTTATCACTCATGGTTATGGCAGCACTGCATAATTCTCTTACTGTCATGCCATCCGTA
AGATGCTTTTCTGTGACTGGTGAGTACTCAACCAAGTCATTCTGAGAATAGTGTATGCGGCGACCGAGTT
GCTCTTGCCCGGCGTCAATACGGGATAATACCGCGCCACATAGCAGAACTTTAAAAGTGCTCATCATTGG
AAAACGTTCTTCGGGGCGAAAACTCTCAAGGATCTTACCGCTGTTGAGATCCAGTTCGATGTAACCCACT
CGTGCACCCAACTGATCTTCAGCATCTTTTACTTTCACCAGCGTTTCTGGGTGAGCAAAAACAGGAAGGC
AAAATGCCGCAAAAAAGGGAATAAGGGCGACACGGAAATGTTGAATACTCATACTCTTCCTTTTTCAATA
TTATTGAAGCATTTATCAGGGTTATTGTCTCATGAGCGGATACATATTTGAATGTATTTAGAAAAATAAA
CAAATAGGGGTTCCGCGCACATTTCCCCGAAAAGTGCCACCTGGGTCCTTTTCATCACGTGCTATAAAAA
TAATTATAATTTAAATTTTTTAATATAAATATATAAATTAAAAATAGAAAGTAAAAAAAGAAATTAAAGA
AAAAATAGTTTTTGTTTTCCGAAGATGTAAAAGACTCTAGGGGGATCGCCAACAAATACTACCTTTTATC
TTGCTCTTCCTGCTCTCAGGTATTAATGCCGAATTGTTTCATCTTGTCTGTGTAGAAGACCACACACGAA
AATCCTGTGATTTTACATTTTACTTATCGTTAATCGAATGTATATCTATTTAATCTGCTTTTCTTGTCTA
ATAAATATATATGTAAAGTACGCTTTTTGTTGAAATTTTTTAAACCTTTGTTTATTTTTTTTTCTTCATT
CCGTAACTCTTCTACCTTCTTTATTTACTTTCTAAAATCCAAATACAAAACATAAAAATAAATAAACACA
GAGTAAATTCCCAAATTATTCCATCATTAAAAGATACGAGGCGCGTGTAAGTTACAGGCAAGCGATCCGT
CTAAGAAACCATTATTATCATGACATTAACCTATAAAAATAGGCGTATCACGAGGCCCTTTCGTCTCGCG
CGTTTCGGTGATGACGGTGAAAACCTCTGACACATGCAGCTCCCGGAGACGGTCACAGCTTGTCTGTAAG
CGGATGCCGGGAGCAGACAAGCCCGTCAGGGCGCGTCAGCGGGTGTTGGCGGGTGTCGGGGCTGGCTTAA
CTATGCGGCATCAGAGCAGATTGTACTGAGAGTGCACCATAGATCACGACATTACTATATATATAATATA
GGAAGCATTTAATAGAACAGCATCGTAATATATGTGTACTTTGCAGTTATGACGCCAGATGGCAGTAGTG
GAAGATATTCTTTATTGAAAAATAGCTTGTCACCTTACGTACAATCTTGATCCGGAGCTTTTCTTTTTTT
GCCGATTAAGAATTAATTCGGTCGAAAAAAGAAAAGGAGAGGGCCAAGAGGGAGGGCATTGGTGACTATT
GAGCACGTGAGTATACGTGATTAAGCACACAAAGGCAGCTTGGAGTATGTCTGTTATTAATTTCACAGGT
AGTTCTGGTCCATTGGTGAAAGTTTGCGGCTTGCAGAGCACAGAGGCCGCAGAATGTGCTCTAGATTCCG
ATGCTGACTTGCTGGGTATTATATGTGTGCCCAATAGAAAGAGAACAATTGACCCGGTTATTGCAAGGAA
AATTTCAAGTCTTGTAAAAGCATATAAAAATAGTTCAGGCACTCCGAAATACTTGGTTGGCGTGTTTCGT
AATCAACCTAAGGAGGATGTTTTGGCTCTGGTCAATGATTACGGCATTGATATCGTCCAACTGCATGGAG
ATGAGTCGTGGCAAGAATACCAAGAGTTCCTCGGTTTGCCAGTTATTAAAAGACTCGTATTTCCAAAAGA
CTGCAACATACTACTCAGTGCAGCTTCACAGAAACCTCATTCGTTTATTCCCTTGTTTGATTCAGAAGCA
GGTGGGACAGGTGAACTTTTGGATTGGAACTCGATTTCTGACTGGGTTGGAAGGCAAGAGAGCCCCGAAA
GCTTACATTTTATGTTAGCTGGTGGACTGACGCCAGAAAATGTTGGTGATGCGCTTAGATTAAATGGCGT
TATTGGTGTTGATGTAAGCGGAGGTGTGGAGACAAATGGTGTAAAAGACTCTAACAAAATAGCAAATTTC
GTCAAAAATGCTAAGAAATAGGTTATTACTGAGTAGTATTTATTTAAGTATTGTTTGTGCACTTGCCGAT
CTATGCGGTGTGAAATACCGCACAGATGCGTAAGGAGAAAATACCGCATCAGGAAATTGTAAGCGTTAAT
ATTTTGTTAAAATTCGCGTTAAATTTTTGTTAAATCAGCTCATTTTTTAACCAATAGGCCGAAATCGGCA
AAATCCCTTATAAATCAAAAGAATAGACCGAGATAGGGT
[37 nt withheld, positions 6200-6236]
AAAGAACGTGGACTCCAACGTCAAAGG
[49 nt withheld, positions 6264-6312]
T
[91 nt withheld, positions 6314-6404]
G
[124 nt withheld, positions 6406-6529]
CCATTCGCCATTCAGGCTGCGCAACTGTTGGGAAGGGCGATCGGTGCGGGCCTCTTCGCTATTACGCCAG
CTGGCGAAAGGGGGATGTGCTGCAAGGCGATTAAGTTGGGTAACGCCAGGGTTTTCCCAGTCACGACGTT
GTAAAACGACGGCCAGTGAATTGTAATACGACTCACTATAGGGCGAATTGGAGCTCCACCGCGGTGGCGG
CCGCTCTAGAACTAGTGGATCCGTCTTCGTCAACAATTGGTTCAGGTTTAGACGATACTAAGTCAGGTAC
AACCTCGTCCATCTCTTCATCTTCATCTTCGTCATCATAGTCCTCTTCATCTTCATCGTCTTCATCATCA
TCACCCTCAATATGCACAACTCTTTTTGATTTTTTAGTTCTCTGCTTTTCTTGCCATTCCAAATACAATT
TTTCTACCTTATTATAATTTAAATTGAAACAGTCGTTATATATGTTGATGACCTCTACGGCAATCGGTAA
AGCCGAGTCGTCTTCAACATTAGTTTCAAATTCATCTATCATTGCATAAAGTAACGTTTCTTCGATCAAA
GCGGCGTCGACAACTTTTTCATTTTTGAAAAGGTCTACTACAATCCCTGTAATCCAGTCTCTCTTCTCAG
CTGAGTCTGGACCACCCCAACTGTTTTCTACGGCAACATCCAACGCATCCCACTTATAAATAACCATGGA
AACACCGAGCTCAAAACGTGCCTGTTGCTTTTCGTCAGAGAACATTAGATTGGTTTTGCCTTGCTCAGCC
TGAACAAATGCTGTCTCATCAATATATTGTGTGCTCATTGTTCCGTAAGGATTATCACTATAAAAATTTT
CCGCAGATTTCTTTTGGACTCCACCTTTCTTCCTGTTGTAATAAATACAAACTATTTGAATCAATTTGAT
ATTCATCTATATCTATTTCAAAATTTTTCATGTCATCGCCTCTTGAAACGTGAATTTTCCAATTCTGAAA
AAGAACGTACTACTGGGAAACAAAAGGGAAAAATGTATAAATCCTTTAATGTTTTTAAATCAAGAGGCAT
TATTATAAAAGAACGAAGCAAAGCCTTTAATATTTGCTTTATTAAAGGTACTATTCAAAGAAAAGTTTTT
TTAGATTCTTTTTTTTTTTTTCACGTATTAGCTCAGCTGCCATAAAACACTCTCAACGCCA
